Addgene plasmid #224258: pAM299
Purpose: MCMUbHis
Depositing lab: Andreas Martin. Depositing organization: University of California, Berkeley. Publication: The Ufd1 cofactor determines the linkage specificity of polyubiquitin chain engagement by the AAA+ ATPase Cdc48. Williams C, Dong KC, Arkinson C, Martin A. Mol Cell. 2023 Mar 2;83(5):759-769.e7. doi: 10.1016/j.molcel.2023.01.016. Epub 2023 Feb 2. PubMed 36736315.
Backbone
  Vector backbone: pET28b
  Vector type: Bacterial Expression
Growth in bacteria
  Bacterial resistance: Kanamycin, 50 μg/mL
  Growth temperature: 37°C
  Growth strain: DH5alpha
  Copy number: Unknown
Gene/Insert
  Gene/Insert name: MC-Ub-3C-His
  Species: S. cerevisiae (budding yeast)
  Tag / fusion protein: His (C terminal on insert)
Terms and licenses: Academic/Nonprofit Terms; Industry Terms: Not Available to Industry
How to cite: pAM299 was a gift from Andreas Martin (Addgene plasmid # 224258 ; http://n2t.net/addgene:224258 ; RRID:Addgene_224258)
