[The description below was written by a language model from this plasmid's Addgene catalogue record and pLannotate feature annotations shown in this document.]
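Description:
pAM299 is a bacterial expression plasmid built on the pET28b backbone for producing a modified budding-yeast ubiquitin in E. coli. It replicates from a ColE1/pBR322-type origin accompanied by the rop gene and the bom mobility region, which generally keep pET vectors at a modest copy number (the record lists copy number as unknown). Selection is with kanamycin through the aph(3')-Ia aminoglycoside phosphotransferase gene. An f1 origin is also present, along with short tetracycline-resistance gene fragments that are non-functional remnants of the pBR322 lineage.

The insert, recorded as MC-Ub-3C-His, is a Saccharomyces cerevisiae ubiquitin coding sequence placed under a T7 promoter with an adjacent lac operator, preceded by the T7 gene 10 ribosome binding site and followed by the T7 terminator. The plasmid-borne lacI gene supplies lac repressor, so expression is held off until induction with IPTG in a host that provides T7 RNA polymerase. The name suggests a short Met-Cys extension at the N-terminus of ubiquitin, which would provide a unique cysteine, and a 3C protease site between ubiquitin and the C-terminal His tag. Neither the extension nor the cleavage site is individually annotated, although the table does show a gap between the ubiquitin ORF and the His-tag sequence where such a linker would sit. The His tag allows metal-affinity purification, and a 3C site would allow its removal afterwards. A small annotated "SET1" fragment downstream of the tag is likely backbone-derived sequence rather than a designed fusion.

The stated purpose is only a shorthand of the insert name. The associated publication concerns how the Ufd1 cofactor determines polyubiquitin linkage specificity in chain engagement by the AAA+ ATPase Cdc48, consistent with use as a source of recombinant ubiquitin for in vitro biochemistry.
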