Features (pLannotate 1.2.2; 19 found; start..end, strand, type, name):
    363..410     -  terminator     T7 terminator: transcription terminator for bacteriophage T7 RNA polymerase
    418..467     -  CDS            SET1 (fragment): solubility-enhancement tag derived from T7 phage gene 10B
    477..494     -  CDS            9xHis (fragment): 9xHis affinity tag
    592..819     -  CDS            ubiquitin: Saccharomyces cerevisiae ubiquitin
    835..857     -  RBS            RBS: efficient ribosome binding site from bacteriophage T7 gene 10 (Olins and Rangwala, 1989)
    870..894     -  protein_bind   lac operator: The lac repressor binds to the lac operator to inhibit transcription in E. coli. This inhibition can be relieved by adding lactose or isopropyl-β-D-thiogalactopyranoside (IPTG). lac repressor encoded by lacI
    895..913     -  promoter       T7 promoter: promoter for bacteriophage T7 RNA polymerase
    935..1214    +  CDS            TcR (fragment): tetracycline efflux protein; tet; confers resistance to tetracycline
   1222..1299    +  promoter       lacI promoter: lacI
   1300..2382    +  CDS            lacI: lac repressor; lacI; The lac repressor binds to the lac operator to inhibit transcription in E. coli. This inhibition can be relieved by adding lactose or isopropyl-β-D-thiogalactopyranoside (IPTG).
   2395..2416    +  protein_bind   CAP binding site: CAP binding activates transcription in the presence of cAMP. E. coli catabolite activator protein
   2431..2722    +  CDS            TcR (fragment): tetracycline efflux protein; tet; confers resistance to tetracycline
   2794..3174    -  CDS            YPB1_ECOLX: Protein predicted: Swiss-Prot protein existence level 4. From Escherichia coli.
   3191..3382    +  CDS            rop: Rop protein, which maintains plasmids at low copy number; rop
   3484..3623    +  misc_feature   bom: basis of mobility region from pBR322
   3809..4397    -  rep_origin     ori: high-copy-number ColE1/pMB1/pBR322/pUC origin of replication
   4519..5334    +  CDS            KanR: aminoglycoside phosphotransferase; aph(3')-Ia; confers resistance to kanamycin in bacteria or G418 (Geneticin®) in eukaryotes
   5343..5400    -  promoter       AmpR promoter (fragment): bla
   5453..326     -  rep_origin     f1 ori (across the origin) (sequence partly withheld): f1 bacteriophage origin of replication; arrow indicates direction of (+) strand synthesis
>Addgene plasmid #224258 | pAM299 | addgene full sequence | sequence record 451485 | Addgene NGS Result
[33 nt withheld, positions 1-33]
AAAGAACGTGGACTCCAACGTCAAAGG
[49 nt withheld, positions 61-109]
T
[91 nt withheld, positions 111-201]
G
[124 nt withheld, positions 203-326]
CCCATTCGCCAATCCGGATATAGTTCCTCCTTTCAGCAAAAAACCCCTCAAGACCCGTTTAGAGGCCCCA
AGGGGTTATGCTAGTTATTGCTCAGCGGTGGCAGCAGCCAACTCAGCTTCCTTTCGGGCTTTGTTAGCAG
CCGGATCTCAGTGGTGGTGGTGGTGGTGCTCGAGTGCGGCCGCAAGCTTGTCGACGGAGCTCGAATTCGG
ATCCTCATCATTAGTGGTGATGATGGTGATGGGGCCCCTGGAACAGAACTTCCAGACCACCTCTTAGCCT
TAGCACAAGATGTAAGGTGGACTCCTTCTGAATGTTGTAATCAGACAGCGTTCTACCGTCTTCTAGCTGC
TTACCGGCAAAGATCAATCTTTGTTGATCTGGAGGGATACCTTCCTTGTCTTGAATTTTCGACTTAACGT
TGTCGATGGTATCGGAAGATTCAACTTCCAATGTTATGGTTTTACCGGTCAAAGTCTTGACGAAAATCTG
CATACACATATGGGTATATCTCCTTCTTAAAGTTAAACAAAATTATTCAGAGGGGAATTGTTATCCGCTC
ACAATTCCCCTATAGTGAGTCGTATTAATTTCGCGGGATCGAGATCTCGATCCTCTACGCCGGACGCATC
GTGGCCGGCATCACCGGCGCCACAGGTGCGGTTGCTGGCGCCTATATCGCCGACATCACCGATGGGGAAG
ATCGGGCTCGCCACTTCGGGCTCATGAGCGCTTGTTTCGGCGTGGGTATGGTGGCAGGCCCCGTGGCCGG
GGGACTGTTGGGCGCCATCTCCTTGCATGCACCATTCCTTGCGGCGGCGGTGCTCAACGGCCTCAACCTA
CTACTGGGCTGCTTCCTAATGCAGGAGTCGCATAAGGGAGAGCGTCGAGATCCCGGACACCATCGAATGG
CGCAAAACCTTTCGCGGTATGGCATGATAGCGCCCGGAAGAGAGTCAATTCAGGGTGGTGAATGTGAAAC
CAGTAACGTTATACGATGTCGCAGAGTATGCCGGTGTCTCTTATCAGACCGTTTCCCGCGTGGTGAACCA
GGCCAGCCACGTTTCTGCGAAAACGCGGGAAAAAGTGGAAGCGGCGATGGCGGAGCTGAATTACATTCCC
AACCGCGTGGCACAACAACTGGCGGGCAAACAGTCGTTGCTGATTGGCGTTGCCACCTCCAGTCTGGCCC
TGCACGCGCCGTCGCAAATTGTCGCGGCGATTAAATCTCGCGCCGATCAACTGGGTGCCAGCGTGGTGGT
GTCGATGGTAGAACGAAGCGGCGTCGAAGCCTGTAAAGCGGCGGTGCACAATCTTCTCGCGCAACGCGTC
AGTGGGCTGATCATTAACTATCCGCTGGATGACCAGGATGCCATTGCTGTGGAAGCTGCCTGCACTAATG
TTCCGGCGTTATTTCTTGATGTCTCTGACCAGACACCCATCAACAGTATTATTTTCTCCCATGAAGACGG
TACGCGACTGGGCGTGGAGCATCTGGTCGCATTGGGTCACCAGCAAATCGCGCTGTTAGCGGGCCCATTA
AGTTCTGTCTCGGCGCGTCTGCGTCTGGCTGGCTGGCATAAATATCTCACTCGCAATCAAATTCAGCCGA
TAGCGGAACGGGAAGGCGACTGGAGTGCCATGTCCGGTTTTCAACAAACCATGCAAATGCTGAATGAGGG
CATCGTTCCCACTGCGATGCTGGTTGCCAACGATCAGATGGCGCTGGGCGCAATGCGCGCCATTACCGAG
TCCGGGCTGCGCGTTGGTGCGGATATCTCGGTAGTGGGATACGACGATACCGAAGACAGCTCATGTTATA
TCCCGCCGTTAACCACCATCAAACAGGATTTTCGCCTGCTGGGGCAAACCAGCGTGGACCGCTTGCTGCA
ACTCTCTCAGGGCCAGGCGGTGAAGGGCAATCAGCTGTTGCCCGTCTCACTGGTGAAAAGAAAAACCACC
CTGGCGCCCAATACGCAAACCGCCTCTCCCCGCGCGTTGGCCGATTCATTAATGCAGCTGGCACGACAGG
TTTCCCGACTGGAAAGCGGGCAGTGAGCGCAACGCAATTAATGTAAGTTAGCTCACTCATTAGGCACCGG
GATCTCGACCGATGCCCTTGAGAGCCTTCAACCCAGTCAGCTCCTTCCGGTGGGCGCGGGGCATGACTAT
CGTCGCCGCACTTATGACTGTCTTCTTTATCATGCAACTCGTAGGACAGGTGCCGGCAGCGCTCTGGGTC
ATTTTCGGCGAGGACCGCTTTCGCTGGAGCGCGACGATGATCGGCCTGTCGCTTGCGGTATTCGGAATCT
TGCACGCCCTCGCTCAAGCCTTCGTCACTGGTCCCGCCACCAAACGTTTCGGCGAGAAGCAGGCCATTAT
CGCCGGCATGGCGGCCCCACGGGTGCGCATGATCGTGCTCCTGTCGTTGAGGACCCGGCTAGGCTGGCGG
GGTTGCCTTACTGGTTAGCAGAATGAATCACCGATACGCGAGCGAACGTGAAGCGACTGCTGCTGCAAAA
CGTCTGCGACCTGAGCAACAACATGAATGGTCTTCGGTTTCCGTGTTTCGTAAAGTCTGGAAACGCGGAA
GTCAGCGCCCTGCACCATTATGTTCCGGATCTGCATCGCAGGATGCTGCTGGCTACCCTGTGGAACACCT
ACATCTGTATTAACGAAGCGCTGGCATTGACCCTGAGTGATTTTTCTCTGGTCCCGCCGCATCCATACCG
CCAGTTGTTTACCCTCACAACGTTCCAGTAACCGGGCATGTTCATCATCAGTAACCCGTATCGTGAGCAT
CCTCTCTCGTTTCATCGGTATCATTACCCCCATGAACAGAAATCCCCCTTACACGGAGGCATCAGTGACC
AAACAGGAAAAAACCGCCCTTAACATGGCCCGCTTTATCAGAAGCCAGACATTAACGCTTCTGGAGAAAC
TCAACGAGCTGGACGCGGATGAACAGGCAGACATCTGTGAATCGCTTCACGACCACGCTGATGAGCTTTA
CCGCAGCTGCCTCGCGCGTTTCGGTGATGACGGTGAAAACCTCTGACACATGCAGCTCCCGGAGACGGTC
ACAGCTTGTCTGTAAGCGGATGCCGGGAGCAGACAAGCCCGTCAGGGCGCGTCAGCGGGTGTTGGCGGGT
GTCGGGGCGCAGCCATGACCCAGTCACGTAGCGATAGCGGAGTGTATACTGGCTTAACTATGCGGCATCA
GAGCAGATTGTACTGAGAGTGCACCATTGCGGTGTGAAATACCGCACAGATGCGTAAGGAGAAAATACCG
CATCAGGCGCTCTTCCGCTTCCTCGCTCACTGACTCGCTGCGCTCGGTCGTTCGGCTGCGGCGAGCGGTA
TCAGCTCACTCAAAGGCGGTAATACGGTTATCCACAGAATCAGGGGATAACGCAGGAAAGAACATGTGAG
CAAAAGGCCAGCAAAAGGCCAGGAACCGTAAAAAGGCCGCGTTGCTGGCGTTTTTCCATAGGCTCCGCCC
CCCTGACGAGCATCACAAAAATCGACGCTCAAGTCAGAGGTGGCGAAACCCGACAGGACTATAAAGATAC
CAGGCGTTTCCCCCTGGAAGCTCCCTCGTGCGCTCTCCTGTTCCGACCCTGCCGCTTACCGGATACCTGT
CCGCCTTTCTCCCTTCGGGAAGCGTGGCGCTTTCTCATAGCTCACGCTGTAGGTATCTCAGTTCGGTGTA
GGTCGTTCGCTCCAAGCTGGGCTGTGTGCACGAACCCCCCGTTCAGCCCGACCGCTGCGCCTTATCCGGT
AACTATCGTCTTGAGTCCAACCCGGTAAGACACGACTTATCGCCACTGGCAGCAGCCACTGGTAACAGGA
TTAGCAGAGCGAGGTATGTAGGCGGTGCTACAGAGTTCTTGAAGTGGTGGCCTAACTACGGCTACACTAG
AAGGACAGTATTTGGTATCTGCGCTCTGCTGAAGCCAGTTACCTTCGGAAAAAGAGTTGGTAGCTCTTGA
TCCGGCAAACAAACCACCGCTGGTAGCGGTGGTTTTTTTGTTTGCAAGCAGCAGATTACGCGCAGAAAAA
AAGGATCTCAAGAAGATCCTTTGATCTTTTCTACGGGGTCTGACGCTCAGTGGAACGAAAACTCACGTTA
AGGGATTTTGGTCATGAACAATAAAACTGTCTGCTTACATAAACAGTAATACAAGGGGTGTTATGAGCCA
TATTCAACGGGAAACGTCTTGCTCTAGGCCGCGATTAAATTCCAACATGGATGCTGATTTATATGGGTAT
AAATGGGCTCGCGATAATGTCGGGCAATCAGGTGCGACAATCTATCGATTGTATGGGAAGCCCGATGCGC
CAGAGTTGTTTCTGAAACATGGCAAAGGTAGCGTTGCCAATGATGTTACAGATGAGATGGTCAGACTAAA
CTGGCTGACGGAATTTATGCCTCTTCCGACCATCAAGCATTTTATCCGTACTCCTGATGATGCATGGTTA
CTCACCACTGCGATCCCCGGGAAAACAGCATTCCAGGTATTAGAAGAATATCCTGATTCAGGTGAAAATA
TTGTTGATGCGCTGGCAGTGTTCCTGCGCCGGTTGCATTCGATTCCTGTTTGTAATTGTCCTTTTAACAG
CGATCGCGTATTTCGTCTCGCTCAGGCGCAATCACGAATGAATAACGGTTTGGTTGATGCGAGTGATTTT
GATGACGAGCGTAATGGCTGGCCTGTTGAACAAGTCTGGAAAGAAATGCATAAACTTTTGCCATTCTCAC
CGGATTCAGTCGTCACTCATGGTGATTTCTCACTTGATAACCTTATTTTTGACGAGGGGAAATTAATAGG
TTGTATTGATGTTGGACGAGTCGGAATCGCAGACCGATACCAGGATCTTGCCATCCTATGGAACTGCCTC
GGTGAGTTTTCTCCTTCATTACAGAAACGGCTTTTTCAAAAATATGGTATTGATAATCCTGATATGAATA
AATTGCAGTTTCATTTGATGCTCGATGAGTTTTTCTAAGAATTAATTCATGAGCGGATACATATTTGAAT
GTATTTAGAAAAATAAACAAATAGGGGTTCCGCGCACATTTCCCCGAAAAGTGCCACCTAAATTGTAAGC
GTTAATATTTTGTTAAAATTCGCGTTAAATTTTTGTTAAATCAGCTCATTTTTTAACCAATAGGCCGAAA
TCGGCAAAATCCCTTATAAATCAAAAGAATAGACCGAGATAGGGTTGAG
